>Addgene plasmid #27038 | pCI Flag Smad3 LC EPSM | addgene partial sequence | sequence record 33270 | 27038 with LNCX
TTATCACAGTTAATTGCTAACGCAGTCAGTGCTTCTGACACAACAGTCTCGAACTTAAGCTGCAGAAGTT
GGTCGTGAGGCACTGGGCAGGTAAGTATCAAGGTTACAAGACAGGTTTAAGGAGACCAATAGAAACTGGG
CTTGTCGAGACAGAGAAGACTCTTGCGTTTCTGATAGGCACCTATTGGTCTTACTGACATCCACTTTGCC
TTTCTCTCCACAGGTGTCCACTCCCAGTTCAATTACAGCTCTTAAGGCTAGAGTACTTAATACGACTCAC
TATAGGCTAGCCTCGAGACCATGGACTATAAGGATGACGATGACAAAGAATTCACGCGTGGTACCTCTAG
ACCAGTTCTACCTCCTGTGTTGGTGCCACGCCACACAGAGATCCCGGCCGAGTTCCCCCCACTGGACGAC
TACAGCCATTCCATCCCCGAAAACACTAACTTCCCCGCAGGCATCGAGCCCCAGAGCAATATTCCAGAGG
TCCCTCCCCCTGGCTACCTGAGTGAAGATGGAGAAACCAGTGACCACCAGATGAACCACAGCATGGACGC
AGGTGCTCCAAACCTAGCCCCGAATCCGATGGCCCCAGCACATAATAACTTGGACCTGCAGCCAGTTACC
TACTGCGAGCCGGCCTTCTGGTGCTCCATCTCCTACTACGAGCTGAACCAGCGCGTCGGGGAGACATTCC
ACGCCTCGCAGCCATCCATGACTGTGGATGGCTTCACCGACCCCTCCAATTCGGAGCGCTTCTGCCTAGG
GCTGCTCTCCAATGTCAACAGGAATGCAGCAGTGGAGCTGACACGGAGACACATCGG
