>Addgene plasmid #27038 | pCI Flag Smad3 LC EPSM | addgene partial sequence | sequence record 33271 | 27038 with T7
TAGGTGACGATGACAAAGAATTCACGCGTGGTACCTCTAGACCAGTTCTACCTCCTGTGTTGGTGCCACG
CCACACAGAGATCCCGGCCGAGTTCCCCCCACTGGACGACTACAGCCATTCCATCCCCGAAAACACTAAC
TTCCCCGCAGGCATCGAGCCCCAGAGCAATATTCCAGAGGTCCCTCCCCCTGGCTACCTGAGTGAAGATG
GAGAAACCAGTGACCACCAGATGAACCACAGCATGGACGCAGGTGCTCCAAACCTAGCCCCGAATCCGAT
GGCCCCAGCACATAATAACTTGGACCTGCAGCCAGTTACCTACTGCGAGCCGGCCTTCTGGTGCTCCATC
TCCTACTACGAGCTGAACCAGCGCGTCGGGGAGACATTCCACGCCTCGCAGCCATCCATGACTGTGGATG
GCTTCACCGACCCCTCCAATTCGGAGCGCTTCTGCCTAGGGCTGCTCTCCAATGTCAACAGGAATGCAGC
AGTGGAGCTGACACGGAGACACATCGGAAGAGGCGTGCGGCTCTACTACATCGGAGGGGAGGTCTTCGCA
GAGTGCCTCAGTGACAGCGCTATTTTTGTCCAGTCTCCCAACTGTAACCAGCGCTATGGCTGGCACCCGG
CCACCGTCTGCAAGATCCCACCAGGATGCAACCTGAAGATCTTCAACAACCAGGAGTTCGCTGCCCTCCT
GGCCCAGTCGGTCAACCAGGGCTTTGAGGCTGTCTACCAGTTGACCCGAATGTGCACCATCCGCATGAGC
TTCGTCAAAGGCTGGGGAGCGGAGTACAGGAGACAGACTGTGACCAGTACCCCCTGCTGGATTGAGCTGC
ACCTGAAATGGGCCTTTGCAGTGGCTTTGACAAGGTC
