[The description below was written by a language model from this plasmid's Addgene catalogue record.]
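Description:
pCI Flag Smad3 LC EPSM is a mammalian expression plasmid built on the pCI backbone (about 4 kb without insert). It is maintained as a high-copy plasmid in E. coli under ampicillin selection. The record does not list the promoter or other regulatory elements. pCI-type vectors generally drive expression from the CMV immediate-early enhancer/promoter with a chimeric intron and an SV40 late polyadenylation signal, and the T7 sequencing primer listed fits the T7 promoter site found upstream of the pCI polylinker. No mammalian selection marker is recorded, which suits transient transfection.

The insert is a roughly 880 bp fragment of human SMAD3 cloned between XbaI and NotI, both of which are retained, with an N-terminal Flag epitope for detection and immunoprecipitation. It encodes residues 133–425 rather than the full-length protein. This corresponds to the linker region plus the C-terminal MH2 domain, presumably the "LC" in the name, and lacks the N-terminal MH1 DNA-binding domain. Four substitutions (T179V, S204A, S208A, S213A) replace linker threonine and serine residues with non-phosphorylatable ones, which appears to be what "EPSM" refers to.

The associated publication describes how the ubiquitin ligase Nedd4L targets activated Smad2/3 to limit TGF-beta signalling. In that context, the construct most plausibly serves as a linker phosphorylation-deficient control, compared against the wild-type fragment in assays of Smad3 binding, ubiquitination or turnover in transfected mammalian cells. The record does not spell out the specific experiments.
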