Addgene plasmid #27038: pCI Flag Smad3 LC EPSM
Depositing lab: Joan Massague. Publication: Ubiquitin ligase Nedd4L targets activated Smad2/3 to limit TGF-beta signaling. Gao S, Alarcon C, Sapkota G, Rahman S, Chen PY, Goerner N, Macias MJ, Erdjument-Bromage H, Tempst P, Massague J. Mol Cell. 2009 Nov 13. 36(3):457-68. 10.1016/j.molcel.2009.09.043 PubMed 19917253.
Backbone
  Vector backbone: pCI
  Backbone size w/o insert (bp): 4000
  Vector type: Mammalian Expression
Growth in bacteria
  Bacterial resistance: Ampicillin, 100 μg/mL
  Growth temperature: 37°C
  Growth strain: DH5alpha
  Copy number: High Copy
Gene/Insert
  Gene/Insert name: Smad3
  Species: H. sapiens (human)
  Insert size (bp): 880
  Mutation: aa 133-425; T179V S204A S208A S213A
  Entrez Gene: SMAD3 (a.k.a. HSPC193, HsT17436, JV15-2, LDS1C, LDS3, MADH3, hMAD-3, hSMAD3, mad3)
  Tag / fusion protein: Flag (N terminal on insert)
  Cloning method: Restriction Enzyme; 5′ cloning site XbaI (not destroyed); 3′ cloning site NotI (not destroyed)
  Sequencing primers: 5′ T7; 3′ EBV-rev
Terms and licenses: Academic/Nonprofit Terms; Industry Terms: Not Available to Industry
How to cite: pCI Flag Smad3 LC EPSM was a gift from Joan Massague (Addgene plasmid # 27038 ; http://n2t.net/addgene:27038 ; RRID:Addgene_27038)
